>Addgene plasmid #186030 | pOP005 | addgene full sequence | sequence record 371540 | Addgene NGS Result
TGTAAAACGACGGCCAGTGAGCGCGACGTAATACGACTCACTATAGGGCGAATTGTAGGCGGAAGGCCGT
CAAGGCCGCATTCTAGAGGAGAGACAACTTAAAGAGACATTCTGTGCGCATACCATCCCTGCCTGCGTTG
ACGAAACTCGTTAACATGTTATAATACAAGCATCGAGAGGGACACGAGGAACCAGAGGAGTTCTGGATCA
TAGCTAGCACGCCCGGATAGCTCAGTCGGTAGAGCAGCGGAGACGGTCGGGTCCAGATATTCGTATCTGT
CGAGTAGAGTGTGGGCTCCGCGGGTCCAGGGTTCAAGTCCCTGTTCGGGCGCCACAGGATCCTGAAGGTC
AGTATGGTCTGGAAGCAGCACTTCGTAGCGTGTCTCTGATTCAGAGCTATAGTGGTAGTAGCGAACTGCA
GTATGTTAGCTATCGTCTGAGTGAACCAGTTAGTGATGTTCAAGAATGTCAGATTCGTGGTGTTACTCAT
AGCTCACTGCTGAGTGTTGAACTACGTCTGGTTACCTATGAACGTGAAGCACTGGAAGTCACGTCTCAAG
ATCTTCGTGAACAAGAGGTTCATCTGGTCGAAGTTCAGCTGATGACCGATGATGGCACCAGCGTTAGCAG
CTGCACCGAACGTGTTCCTGTGAGCCAGCTGCATCGTAGTCCAGGTGATCTGTCTGATAGTGATGAAGGT
CGTACCCATAGCAGCAGTACAGTTCTGTAGGATGCACGCATCGTTCCGTATCGTGGTAGCTGGCTGGATC
TGGAACTTGATCCGATCAATTGGCGAATTTTTTAAGTGCCTGTACAAGATGACCTGTAAGCTTAAGCCCC
CGGAAGATCATCTTCCGGGGGCTTTTTTTTTGGGTTGAGCTCACGGAACTTATCTCGAGCTGGGCCTCAT
GGGCCTTCCGCCTATCACTGCCCGCTTTCCAGTCGGGAAACCTGTCGTGCCAGCTGCATTAACATGGTCA
TAGCTGTTTCCTTGCGTATTGGGCGCTCTCCGCTTCCTCGCTCACTGACTCGCTGCGCTCGGTCGTTCGG
GTAAAGCCTGGGGTGCCTAAATAAAACGAAAGGCCCAGTCTTCCGACTGAGCCTTTCGTTTTATTGAGCA
AAAGGCCAGCAAAAGGCCAGGAACCGTAAAAAGGCCGCGTTGCTGGCGTTTTTCCATAGGCTCCGCCCCC
CTGACGAGCATCACAAAAATCGACGCTCAAGTCAGAGGTGGCGAAACCCGACAGGACTATAAAGATACCA
GGCGTTTCCCCCTGGAAGCTCCCTCGTGCGCTCTCCTGTTCCGACCCTGCCGCTTACCGGATACCTGTCC
GCCTTTCTCCCTTCGGGAAGCGTGGCGCTTTCTCATAGCTCACGCTGTAGGTATCTCAGTTCGGTGTAGG
TCGTTCGCTCCAAGCTGGGCTGTGTGCACGAACCCCCCGTTCAGCCCGACCGCTGCGCCTTATCCGGTAA
CTATCGTCTTGAGTCCAACCCGGTAAGACACGACTTATCGCCACTGGCAGCAGCCACTGGTAACAGGATT
AGCAGAGCGAGGTATGTAGGCGGTGCTACAGAGTTCTTGAAGTGGTGGCCTAACTACGGCTACACTAGAA
GAACAGTATTTGGTATCTGCGCTCTGCTGAAGCCAGTTACCTTCGGAAAAAGAGTTGGTAGCTCTTGATC
CGGCAAACAAACCACCGCTGGTAGCGGTGGTTTTTTTGTTTGCAAGCAGCAGATTACGCGCAGAAAAAAA
GGATCTCAAGAAGATCCTTTGATCTTTTCTACGGGGTCTGACGCTCAGTGGAACGAAAACTCACGTTAAG
GGATTTTGGTCATGAGATTATCAAAAAGGATCTTCACCTAGATCCTTTTAAATTAAAAATGAAGTTTTAA
ATCAATCTAAAGTATATATGAGTAAACTTGGTCTGACAGTTACCAATGCTTAATCAGTGAGGCACCTATC
TCAGCGATCTGTCTATTTCGTTCATCCATAGTTGCCTGACTCCCCGTCGTGTAGATAACTACGATACGGG
AGGGCTTACCATCTGGCCCCAGTGCTGCAATGATACCGCGAGAACCACGCTCACCGGCTCCAGATTTATC
AGCAATAAACCAGCCAGCCGGAAGGGCCGAGCGCAGAAGTGGTCCTGCAACTTTATCCGCCTCCATCCAG
TCTATTAATTGTTGCCGGGAAGCTAGAGTAAGTAGTTCGCCAGTTAATAGTTTGCGCAACGTTGTTGCCA
TTGCTACAGGCATCGTGGTGTCACGCTCGTCGTTTGGTATGGCTTCATTCAGCTCCGGTTCCCAACGATC
AAGGCGAGTTACATGATCCCCCATGTTGTGCAAAAAAGCGGTTAGCTCCTTCGGTCCTCCGATCGTTGTC
AGAAGTAAGTTGGCCGCAGTGTTATCACTCATGGTTATGGCAGCACTGCATAATTCTCTTACTGTCATGC
CATCCGTAAGATGCTTTTCTGTGACTGGTGAGTACTCAACCAAGTCATTCTGAGAATAGTGTATGCGGCG
ACCGAGTTGCTCTTGCCCGGCGTCAATACGGGATAATACCGCGCCACATAGCAGAACTTTAAAAGTGCTC
ATCATTGGAAAACGTTCTTCGGGGCGAAAACTCTCAAGGATCTTACCGCTGTTGAGATCCAGTTCGATGT
AACCCACTCGTGCACCCAACTGATCTTCAGCATCTTTTACTTTCACCAGCGTTTCTGGGTGAGCAAAAAC
AGGAAGGCAAAATGCCGCAAAAAAGGGAATAAGGGCGACACGGAAATGTTGAATACTCATACTCTTCCTT
TTTCAATATTATTGAAGCATTTATCAGGGTTATTGTCTCATGAGCGGATACATATTTGAAGCTAATAACA
GGCCTGCTGGTAATCGCAGGCCTTTTTATTTGGTGTATTTAGAAAAATAAACAAATAGGGGTTCCGCGCA
CATTTCCCCGAAAAGTGCCACCTAAATTGTAAGCGTTAATATTTTGTTAAAATTCGCGTTAAATTTTTGT
TAAATCAGCTCATTTTTTAACCAATAGGCCGAAATCGGCAAAATCCCTTATAAATCAAAAGAATAGACCG
AGATAGGGTTGAGTGGCCGCTACAGGGCGCTCCCATTCGCCATTCAGGCTGCGCAACTGTTGGGAAGGGC
GTTTCGGTGCGGGCCTCTTCGCTATTACGCCAGCTGGCGAAAGGGGGATGTGCTGCAAGGCGATTAAGTT
GGGTAACGCCAGGGTTTTCCCAGTCACGACGT
Features (pLannotate 1.2.2; 12 found; start..end, strand, type, name):
     29..47      +  promoter       T7 promoter: promoter for bacteriophage T7 RNA polymerase
    220..330     +  ncRNA          tRNA: Accession: RF00005 - tRNA
    335..784     +  CDS            rpoB (fragment): RPOB_ECO24 - Experimental evidence at protein level: Swiss-Prot protein existence level 1. DNA-dependent RNA polymerase catalyzes the transcription of DNA into RNA using the four ribonucleoside triphosphates as substrates. From Escherichia coli O139:H28 (strain E24377A / ETEC).
    925..972     -  CDS            lacI (fragment): lac repressor; lacI; The lac repressor binds to the lac operator to inhibit transcription in E. coli. This inhibition can be relieved by adding lactose or isopropyl-β-D-thiogalactopyranoside (IPTG).
   1009..1049    -  rep_origin     RSF ori (fragment): Plasmids containing the RSF 1030 origin of replication can be propagated in E. coli cells that contain additional plasmids with compatible origins.
   1071..1114    +  terminator     rrnB T1 terminator: Escherichia coli rrnB; transcription terminator T1 from the E. coli rrnB gene
   1171..1759    -  rep_origin     ori: high-copy-number ColE1/pMB1/pBR322/pUC origin of replication
   1930..2790    -  CDS            AmpR: β-lactamase; bla; confers resistance to ampicillin, carbenicillin, and related antibiotics
   2791..2854    -  promoter       AmpR promoter: bla
   2904..2938    -  promoter       AmpR promoter (fragment): bla
   2964..3095    -  rep_origin     M13 ori (fragment): M13 bacteriophage origin of replication; arrow indicates direction of (+) strand synthesis
   3116..20      -  CDS            lacZα (fragment) (across the origin): LacZα fragment of β-galactosidase; lacZ fragment
