[The description below was written by a language model from this plasmid's Addgene catalogue record and pLannotate feature annotations shown in this document.]
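Description:
pOP005 is a small (about 3.25 kb) high-copy bacterial plasmid built on the GeneArt gene-synthesis backbone pOA-RQ. It is propagated in E. coli through a ColE1/pUC-type origin and selected with ampicillin via the β-lactamase gene and its own promoter. The other backbone annotations are short remnants, namely fragments of lacZα, an M13 origin, lacI and an RSF origin. These are unlikely to be functional and probably reflect leftover or coincidentally matching sequence.

The payload is a synthetic 838 bp transcription unit inserted between two retained SfiI sites. According to the catalogue entry, it encodes a roughly 0.8 kb bacterial transcript in which the Broccoli fluorogenic RNA aptamer, embedded in a tRNA scaffold, lies shortly downstream of the promoter. The feature table is consistent with this. It shows a tRNA-like element near the start of the unit, followed by a fragment of E. coli rpoB that appears to serve as downstream transcribed sequence rather than as an expressed protein, with an rrnB T1 terminator further along. The tRNA scaffold helps the aptamer fold, and a folded Broccoli binds a cognate small-molecule dye and makes it fluoresce, so RNA synthesis can be followed optically. A T7 promoter is annotated upstream, but the record does not name the bacterial promoter that drives the unit, and none is annotated.

The associated publication concerns the use of fluorogenic aptamers to probe transcription initiation and co-transcriptional RNA folding by multi-subunit RNA polymerases. Placing the aptamer close to the promoter means the signal appears soon after initiation, which suits the plasmid to use as a transcription template in such assays.
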