Addgene plasmid #186030: pOP005
Purpose: Encodes a 0.8 kb bacterial transcription unit with Broccoli-tRNA fluorogenic aptamer shortly downstream of the promoter
Depositing lab: Georgi Belogurov. Depositing organization: University of Turku. Publication: Fluorogenic RNA aptamers to probe transcription initiation and co-transcriptional RNA folding by multi-subunit RNA polymerases. Huang YH, Trapp V, Puro O, Makinen JJ, Metsa-Ketela M, Wahl MC, Belogurov GA. Methods Enzymol. 2022;675:207-233. doi: 10.1016/bs.mie.2022.07.010. Epub 2022 Aug 19. PubMed 36220271.
Backbone
  Vector backbone: pOA-RQ
  Backbone manufacturer: GeneArt (Thermo Fisher Scientific)
  Backbone size w/o insert (bp): 2414
  Total vector size (bp): 3252
  Vector type: Bacterial Expression
Growth in bacteria
  Bacterial resistance: Ampicillin, 100 μg/mL
  Growth temperature: 37°C
  Growth strain: DH5alpha
  Copy number: High Copy
Gene/Insert
  Gene/Insert name: Bacterial transcription unit encoding Broccoli-tRNA fluorogenic aptamer
  Species: Synthetic
  Insert size (bp): 838
  Cloning method: Restriction Enzyme; 5′ cloning site SfiI (not destroyed); 3′ cloning site SfiI (not destroyed)
  Sequencing primers: 5′ TGTAAAACGACGGCCAGT; 3′ GAAACAGCTATGACCATGTTAATGCAG
Terms and licenses: Academic/Nonprofit Terms; Industry Terms: Not Available to Industry
How to cite: pOP005 was a gift from Georgi Belogurov (Addgene plasmid # 186030 ; http://n2t.net/addgene:186030 ; RRID:Addgene_186030)
